>Addgene plasmid #122494 | pStrep-7xEGFP-N1 | addgene full sequence | sequence record 238655 | Addgene NGS Result
CGTTACATAACTTACGGTAAATGGCCCGCCTGGCTGACCGCCCAACGACCCCCGCCCATTGACGTCAATA
ATGACGTATGTTCCCATAGTAACGCCAATAGGGACTTTCCATTGACGTCAATGGGTGGAGTATTTACGGT
AAACTGCCCACTTGGCAGTACATCAAGTGTATCATATGCCAAGTACGCCCCCTATTGACGTCAATGACGG
TAAATGGCCCGCCTGGCATTATGCCCAGTACATGACCTTATGGGACTTTCCTACTTGGCAGTACATCTAC
GTATTAGTCATCGCTATTACCATGGTGATGCGGTTTTGGCAGTACATCAATGGGCGTGGATAGCGGTTTG
ACTCACGGGGATTTCCAAGTCTCCACCCCATTGACGTCAATGGGAGTTTGTTTTGGCACCAAAATCAACG
GGACTTTCCAAAATGTCGTAACAACTCCGCCCCATTGACGCAAATGGGCGGTAGGCGTGTACGGTGGGAG
GTCTATATAAGCAGAGCTGGTTTAGTGAACCGTCAGATCCGCTAGCGCTACCGGACTCAGATCTCGAGCT
CAAGCTTGAAATCGAATTCCCGCGGGCCCGGGATCCAGCCACCATGAGCGCTTGGAGCCACCCGCAGTTC
GAAAAACGGGATCCACCGGTCGCCACCATGGTGAGCAAGGGCGAGGAGCTGTTCACCGGGGTGGTGCCCA
TCCTGGTCGAGCTGGACGGCGACGTAAACGGCCACAAGTTCAGCGTGTCCGGCGAGGGCGAGGGCGATGC
CACCTACGGCAAGCTGACCCTGAAGTTCATCTGCACCACCGGCAAGCTGCCCGTGCCCTGGCCCACCCTC
GTGACCACCCTGACCTACGGCGTGCAGTGCTTCAGCCGCTACCCCGACCACATGAAGCAGCACGACTTCT
TCAAGTCCGCCATGCCCGAAGGCTACGTCCAGGAGCGCACCATCTTCTTCAAGGACGACGGCAACTACAA
GACCCGCGCCGAGGTGAAGTTCGAGGGCGACACCCTGGTGAACCGCATCGAGCTGAAGGGCATCGACTTC
AAGGAGGACGGCAACATCCTGGGGCACAAGCTGGAGTACAACTACAACAGCCACAACGTCTATATCATGG
CCGACAAGCAGAAGAACGGCATCAAGGTGAACTTCAAGATCCGCCACAACATCGAGGACGGCAGCGTGCA
GCTCGCCGACCACTACCAGCAGAACACCCCCATCGGCGACGGCCCCGTGCTGCTGCCCGACAACCACTAC
CTGAGCACCCAGTCCGCCCTGAGCAAAGACCCCAACGAGAAGCGCGATCACATGGTCCTGCTGGAGTTCG
TGACCGCCGCCGGGATCACTCTCGGCATGGACGAGCTGTACAAGGGTCCGGTCGCCACCATGGTGAGCAA
GGGCGAGGAGCTGTTCACCGGGGTGGTGCCCATCCTGGTCGAGCTGGACGGCGACGTAAACGGCCACAAG
TTCAGCGTGTCCGGCGAGGGCGAGGGCGATGCCACCTACGGCAAGCTGACCCTGAAGTTCATCTGCACCA
CCGGCAAGCTGCCCGTGCCCTGGCCCACCCTCGTGACCACCCTGACCTACGGCGTGCAGTGCTTCAGCCG
CTACCCCGACCACATGAAGCAGCACGACTTCTTCAAGTCCGCCATGCCCGAAGGCTACGTCCAGGAGCGC
ACCATCTTCTTCAAGGACGACGGCAACTACAAGACCCGCGCCGAGGTGAAGTTCGAGGGCGACACCCTGG
TGAACCGCATCGAGCTGAAGGGCATCGACTTCAAGGAGGACGGCAACATCCTGGGGCACAAGCTGGAGTA
CAACTACAACAGCCACAACGTCTATATCATGGCCGACAAGCAGAAGAACGGCATCAAGGTGAACTTCAAG
ATCCGCCACAACATCGAGGACGGCAGCGTGCAGCTCGCCGACCACTACCAGCAGAACACCCCCATCGGCG
ACGGCCCCGTGCTGCTGCCCGACAACCACTACCTGAGCACCCAGTCCGCCCTGAGCAAAGACCCCAACGA
GAAGCGCGATCACATGGTCCTGCTGGAGTTCGTGACCGCCGCCGGGATCACTCTCGGCATGGACGAGCTG
TATAAGGGTCCGGTCGCCACCATGGTGAGCAAGGGCGAGGAGCTGTTCACCGGGGTGGTGCCCATCCTGG
TCGAGCTGGACGGCGACGTAAACGGCCACAAGTTCAGCGTGTCCGGCGAGGGCGAGGGCGATGCCACCTA
CGGCAAGCTGACCCTGAAGTTCATCTGCACCACCGGCAAGCTGCCCGTGCCCTGGCCCACCCTCGTGACC
ACCCTGACCTACGGCGTGCAGTGCTTCAGCCGCTACCCCGACCACATGAAGCAGCACGACTTCTTCAAGT
CCGCCATGCCCGAAGGCTACGTCCAGGAGCGCACCATCTTCTTCAAGGACGACGGCAACTACAAGACCCG
CGCCGAGGTGAAGTTCGAGGGCGACACCCTGGTGAACCGCATCGAGCTGAAGGGCATCGACTTCAAGGAG
GACGGCAACATCCTGGGGCACAAGCTGGAGTACAACTACAACAGCCACAACGTCTATATCATGGCCGACA
AGCAGAAGAACGGCATCAAGGTGAACTTCAAGATCCGCCACAACATCGAGGACGGCAGCGTGCAGCTCGC
CGACCACTACCAGCAGAACACCCCCATCGGCGACGGCCCCGTGCTGCTGCCCGACAACCACTACCTGAGC
ACCCAGTCCGCCCTGAGCAAAGACCCCAACGAGAAGCGCGATCACATGGTCCTGCTGGAGTTCGTGACCG
CCGCCGGGATCACTCTCGGCATGGACGAGCTGTATAAGGGTCCGGTCGCCACCATGGTGAGCAAGGGCGA
GGAGCTGTTCACCGGGGTGGTGCCCATCCTGGTCGAGCTGGACGGCGACGTAAACGGCCACAAGTTCAGC
GTGTCCGGCGAGGGCGAGGGCGATGCCACCTACGGCAAGCTGACCCTGAAGTTCATCTGCACCACCGGCA
AGCTGCCCGTGCCCTGGCCCACCCTCGTGACCACCCTGACCTACGGCGTGCAGTGCTTCAGCCGCTACCC
CGACCACATGAAGCAGCACGACTTCTTCAAGTCCGCCATGCCCGAAGGCTACGTCCAGGAGCGCACCATC
TTCTTCAAGGACGACGGCAACTACAAGACCCGCGCCGAGGTGAAGTTCGAGGGCGACACCCTGGTGAACC
GCATCGAGCTGAAGGGCATCGACTTCAAGGAGGACGGCAACATCCTGGGGCACAAGCTGGAGTACAACTA
CAACAGCCACAACGTCTATATCATGGCCGACAAGCAGAAGAACGGCATCAAGGTGAACTTCAAGATCCGC
CACAACATCGAGGACGGCAGCGTGCAGCTCGCCGACCACTACCAGCAGAACACCCCCATCGGCGACGGCC
CCGTGCTGCTGCCCGACAACCACTACCTGAGCACCCAGTCCGCCCTGAGCAAAGACCCCAACGAGAAGCG
CGATCACATGGTCCTGCTGGAGTTCGTGACCGCCGCCGGGATCACTCTCGGCATGGACGAGCTGTACAAG
GGTCCGGTCGCCACCATGGTGAGCAAGGGCGAGGAGCTGTTCACCGGGGTGGTGCCCATCCTGGTCGAGC
TGGACGGCGACGTAAACGGCCACAAGTTCAGCGTGTCCGGCGAGGGCGAGGGCGATGCCACCTACGGCAA
GCTGACCCTGAAGTTCATCTGCACCACCGGCAAGCTGCCCGTGCCCTGGCCCACCCTCGTGACCACCCTG
ACCTACGGCGTGCAGTGCTTCAGCCGCTACCCCGACCACATGAAGCAGCACGACTTCTTCAAGTCCGCCA
TGCCCGAAGGCTACGTCCAGGAGCGCACCATCTTCTTCAAGGACGACGGCAACTACAAGACCCGCGCCGA
GGTGAAGTTCGAGGGCGACACCCTGGTGAACCGCATCGAGCTGAAGGGCATCGACTTCAAGGAGGACGGC
AACATCCTGGGGCACAAGCTGGAGTACAACTACAACAGCCACAACGTCTATATCATGGCCGACAAGCAGA
AGAACGGCATCAAGGTGAACTTCAAGATCCGCCACAACATCGAGGACGGCAGCGTGCAGCTCGCCGACCA
CTACCAGCAGAACACCCCCATCGGCGACGGCCCCGTGCTGCTGCCCGACAACCACTACCTGAGCACCCAG
TCCGCCCTGAGCAAAGACCCCAACGAGAAGCGCGATCACATGGTCCTGCTGGAGTTCGTGACCGCCGCCG
GGATCACTCTCGGCATGGACGAGCTGTATAAGGGTCCGGTCGCCACCATGGTGAGCAAGGGCGAGGAGCT
GTTCACCGGGGTGGTGCCCATCCTGGTCGAGCTGGACGGCGACGTAAACGGCCACAAGTTCAGCGTGTCC
GGCGAGGGCGAGGGCGATGCCACCTACGGCAAGCTGACCCTGAAGTTCATCTGCACCACCGGCAAGCTGC
CCGTGCCCTGGCCCACCCTCGTGACCACCCTGACCTACGGCGTGCAGTGCTTCAGCCGCTACCCCGACCA
CATGAAGCAGCACGACTTCTTCAAGTCCGCCATGCCCGAAGGCTACGTCCAGGAGCGCACCATCTTCTTC
AAGGACGACGGCAACTACAAGACCCGCGCCGAGGTGAAGTTCGAGGGCGACACCCTGGTGAACCGCATCG
AGCTGAAGGGCATCGACTTCAAGGAGGACGGCAACATCCTGGGGCACAAGCTGGAGTACAACTACAACAG
CCACAACGTCTATATCATGGCCGACAAGCAGAAGAACGGCATCAAGGTGAACTTCAAGATCCGCCACAAC
ATCGAGGACGGCAGCGTGCAGCTCGCCGACCACTACCAGCAGAACACCCCCATCGGCGACGGCCCCGTGC
TGCTGCCCGACAACCACTACCTGAGCACCCAGTCCGCCCTGAGCAAAGACCCCAACGAGAAGCGCGATCA
CATGGTCCTGCTGGAGTTCGTGACCGCCGCCGGGATCACTCTCGGCATGGACGAGCTGTATAAGGGTCCG
GTCGCCACCATGGTGAGCAAGGGCGAGGAGCTGTTCACCGGGGTGGTGCCCATCCTGGTCGAGCTGGACG
GCGACGTAAACGGCCACAAGTTCAGCGTGTCCGGCGAGGGCGAGGGCGATGCCACCTACGGCAAGCTGAC
CCTGAAGTTCATCTGCACCACCGGCAAGCTGCCCGTGCCCTGGCCCACCCTCGTGACCACCCTGACCTAC
GGCGTGCAGTGCTTCAGCCGCTACCCCGACCACATGAAGCAGCACGACTTCTTCAAGTCCGCCATGCCCG
AAGGCTACGTCCAGGAGCGCACCATCTTCTTCAAGGACGACGGCAACTACAAGACCCGCGCCGAGGTGAA
GTTCGAGGGCGACACCCTGGTGAACCGCATCGAGCTGAAGGGCATCGACTTCAAGGAGGACGGCAACATC
CTGGGGCACAAGCTGGAGTACAACTACAACAGCCACAACGTCTATATCATGGCCGACAAGCAGAAGAACG
GCATCAAGGTGAACTTCAAGATCCGCCACAACATCGAGGACGGCAGCGTGCAGCTCGCCGACCACTACCA
GCAGAACACCCCCATCGGCGACGGCCCCGTGCTGCTGCCCGACAACCACTACCTGAGCACCCAGTCCGCC
CTGAGCAAAGACCCCAACGAGAAGCGCGATCACATGGTCCTGCTGGAGTTCGTGACCGCCGCCGGGATCA
CTCTCGGCATGGACGAGCTGTACAAGTAAAGCGGCCGCGACTCTAGATCATAATCAGCCATACCACATTT
GTAGAGGTTTTACTTGCTTTAAAAAACCTCCCACACCTCCCCCTGAACCTGAAACATAAAATGAATGCAA
TTGTTGTTGTTAACTTGTTTATTGCAGCTTATAATGGTTACAAATAAAGCAATAGCATCACAAATTTCAC
AAATAAAGCATTTTTTTCACTGCATTCTAGTTGTGGTTTGTCCAAACTCATCAATGTATCTTAAGGCGTA
AATTGTAAGCGTTAATATTTTGTTAAAATTCGCGTTAAATTTTTGTTAAATCAGCTCATTTTTTAACCAA
TAGGCCGAAATCGGCAAAATCCCTTATAAATCAAAAGAATAGACCGAGATAGGGT
[37 nt withheld, positions 6146-6182]
AAAGAACGTGGACTCCAACGTCAAAGG
[49 nt withheld, positions 6210-6258]
T
[91 nt withheld, positions 6260-6350]
G
[124 nt withheld, positions 6352-6475]
CAGGTGGCACTTTTCGGGGAAATGTGCGCGGAACCCCTATTTGTTTATTTTTCTAAATACATTCAAATAT
GTATCCGCTCATGAGACAATAACCCTGATAAATGCTTCAATAATATTGAAAAAGGAAGAGTCCTGAGGCG
GAAAGAACCAGCTGTGGAATGTGTGTCAGTTAGGGTGTGGAAAGTCCCCAGGCTCCCCAGCAGGCAGAAG
TATGCAAAGCATGCATCTCAATTAGTCAGCAACCAGGTGTGGAAAGTCCCCAGGCTCCCCAGCAGGCAGA
AGTATGCAAAGCATGCATCTCAATTAGTCAGCAACCATAGTCCCGCCCCTAACTCCGCCCATCCCGCCCC
TAACTCCGCCCAGTTCCGCCCATTCTCCGCCCCATGGCTGACTAATTTTTTTTATTTATGCAGAGGCCGA
GGCCGCCTCGGCCTCTGAGCTATTCCAGAAGTAGTGAGGAGGCTTTTTTGGAGGCCTAGGCTTTTGCAAA
GATCGATCAAGAGACAGGATGAGGATCGTTTCGCATGATTGAACAAGATGGATTGCACGCAGGTTCTCCG
GCCGCTTGGGTGGAGAGGCTATTCGGCTATGACTGGGCACAACAGACAATCGGCTGCTCTGATGCCGCCG
TGTTCCGGCTGTCAGCGCAGGGGCGCCCGGTTCTTTTTGTCAAGACCAACCTGTCCGGTGCCCTGAATGA
ACTGCAAGACGAGGCAGCGCGGCTATCGTGGCTGGCCACGACGGGCGTTCCTTGCGCAGCTGTGCTCGAC
GTTGTCACTGAAGCGGGAAGGGACTGGCTGCTATTGGGCGAAGTGCCGGGGCAGGATCTCCTGTCATCTC
ACCTTGCTCCTGCCGAGAAAGTATCCATCATGGCTGATGCAATGCGGCGGCTGCATACGCTTGATCCGGC
TACCTGCCCATTCGACCACCAAGCGAAACATCGCATCGAGCGAGCACGTACTCGGATGGAAGCCGGTCTT
GTCGATCAGGATGATCTGGACGAAGAGCATCAGGGGCTCGCGCCAGCCGAACTGTTCGCCAGGCTCAAGG
CGAGCATGCCCGACGGCGAGGATCTCGTCGTGACCCATGGCGATGCCTGCTTGCCGAATATCATGGTGGA
AAATGGCCGCTTTTCTGGATTCATCGACTGTGGCCGGCTGGGTGTGGCGGACCGCTATCAGGACATAGCG
TTGGCTACCCGTGATATTGCTGAAGAGCTTGGCGGCGAATGGGCTGACCGCTTCCTCGTGCTTTACGGTA
TCGCCGCTCCCGATTCGCAGCGCATCGCCTTCTATCGCCTTCTTGACGAGTTCTTCTGAGCGGGACTCTG
GGGTTCGAAATGACCGACCAAGCGACGCCCAACCTGCCATCACGAGATTTCGATTCCACCGCCGCCTTCT
ATGAAAGGTTGGGCTTCGGAATCGTTTTCCGGGACGCCGGCTGGATGATCCTCCAGCGCGGGGATCTCAT
GCTGGAGTTCTTCGCCCACCCTAGGGGGAGGCTAACTGAAACACGGAAGGAGACAATACCGGAAGGAACC
CGCGCTATGACGGCAATAAAAAGACAGAATAAAACGCACGGTGTTGGGTCGTTTGTTCATAAACGCGGGG
TTCGGTCCCAGGGCTGGCACTCTGTCGATACCCCACCGAGACCCCATTGGGGCCAATACGCCCGCGTTTC
TTCCTTTTCCCCACCCCACCCCCCAAGTTCGGGTGAAGGCCCAGGGCTCGCAGCCAACGTCGGGGCGGCA
GGCCCTGCCATAGCCTCAGGTTACTCATATATACTTTAGATTGATTTAAAACTTCATTTTTAATTTAAAA
GGATCTAGGTGAAGATCCTTTTTGATAATCTCATGACCAAAATCCCTTAACGTGAGTTTTCGTTCCACTG
AGCGTCAGACCCCGTAGAAAAGATCAAAGGATCTTCTTGAGATCCTTTTTTTCTGCGCGTAATCTGCTGC
TTGCAAACAAAAAAACCACCGCTACCAGCGGTGGTTTGTTTGCCGGATCAAGAGCTACCAACTCTTTTTC
CGAAGGTAACTGGCTTCAGCAGAGCGCAGATACCAAATACTGTTCTTCTAGTGTAGCCGTAGTTAGGCCA
CCACTTCAAGAACTCTGTAGCACCGCCTACATACCTCGCTCTGCTAATCCTGTTACCAGTGGCTGCTGCC
AGTGGCGATAAGTCGTGTCTTACCGGGTTGGACTCAAGACGATAGTTACCGGATAAGGCGCAGCGGTCGG
GCTGAACGGGGGGTTCGTGCACACAGCCCAGCTTGGAGCGAACGACCTACACCGAACTGAGATACCTACA
GCGTGAGCTATGAGAAAGCGCCACGCTTCCCGAAGGGAGAAAGGCGGACAGGTATCCGGTAAGCGGCAGG
GTCGGAACAGGAGAGCGCACGAGGGAGCTTCCAGGGGGAAACGCCTGGTATCTTTATAGTCCTGTCGGGT
TTCGCCACCTCTGACTTGAGCGTCGATTTTTGTGATGCTCGTCAGGGGGGCGGAGCCTATGGAAAAACGC
CAGCAACGCGGCCTTTTTACGGTTCCTGGCCTTTTGCTGGCCTTTTGCTCACATGTTCTTTCCTGCGTTA
TCCCCTGATTCTGTGGATAACCGTATTACCGCCATGCATTAGTTATTAATAGTAATCAATTACGGGGTCA
TTAGTTCATAGCCCATATATGGAGTTCCG
Features (pLannotate 1.2.2; 23 found; start..end, strand, type, name):
      1..304     +  enhancer       CMV enhancer: human cytomegalovirus immediate early enhancer
    305..508     +  promoter       CMV promoter: human cytomegalovirus (CMV) immediate early promoter
    531..567     +  misc_feature   MCS (fragment): multiple cloning site
    580..596     +  misc_feature   MCS (fragment): multiple cloning site
    613..635     +  CDS            Strep-Tag II (fragment): peptide that binds Strep-Tactin®, an engineered form of streptavidin
    658..1374    +  CDS            EGFP: EGFP is a basic (constitutively fluorescent) green fluorescent protein published in 1996, derived from Aequorea victoria. It is reported to be a rapidly-maturing weak dimer with moderate acid sensitivity.
   1390..2106    +  CDS            EGFP: EGFP is a basic (constitutively fluorescent) green fluorescent protein published in 1996, derived from Aequorea victoria. It is reported to be a rapidly-maturing weak dimer with moderate acid sensitivity.
   2122..2838    +  CDS            EGFP: EGFP is a basic (constitutively fluorescent) green fluorescent protein published in 1996, derived from Aequorea victoria. It is reported to be a rapidly-maturing weak dimer with moderate acid sensitivity.
   2854..3570    +  CDS            EGFP: EGFP is a basic (constitutively fluorescent) green fluorescent protein published in 1996, derived from Aequorea victoria. It is reported to be a rapidly-maturing weak dimer with moderate acid sensitivity.
   3586..4302    +  CDS            EGFP: EGFP is a basic (constitutively fluorescent) green fluorescent protein published in 1996, derived from Aequorea victoria. It is reported to be a rapidly-maturing weak dimer with moderate acid sensitivity.
   4318..5034    +  CDS            EGFP: EGFP is a basic (constitutively fluorescent) green fluorescent protein published in 1996, derived from Aequorea victoria. It is reported to be a rapidly-maturing weak dimer with moderate acid sensitivity.
   5050..5769    +  CDS            EGFP: the original enhanced GFP (Yang et al., 1996) mammalian codon-optimized
   5786..5869    +  CDS            large T antigen (fragment): large T antigen from SV40 (simian virus 40)
   5892..6013    +  polyA_signal   SV40 poly(A) signal: SV40 polyadenylation signal
   6047..6475    -  rep_origin     f1 ori (sequence partly withheld): f1 bacteriophage origin of replication; arrow indicates direction of (+) strand synthesis
   6502..6606    +  promoter       AmpR promoter: bla
   6608..6965    +  promoter       SV40 promoter: SV40 enhancer and early promoter
   7000..7794    +  CDS            NeoR/KanR: aminoglycoside phosphotransferase from Tn5; aph(3')-II (or nptII); confers resistance to neomycin, kanamycin, and G418 (Geneticin®)
   7815..7967    +  CDS            ble (fragment): BLE_KLEPN - Experimental evidence at protein level: Swiss-Prot protein existence level 1. Binding protein with a strong affinity to the bleomycin family of antibiotics. Binds to CL990; an antimitotic-antibiotic compound. From Klebsiella pneumoniae.
   8026..8073    +  polyA_signal   HSV TK poly(A) signal: herpes simplex virus thymidine kinase polyadenylation signal (Cole and Stacy, 1985)
   8164..8180    -  polyA_signal   bGH poly(A) signal (fragment): bovine growth hormone polyadenylation signal
   8402..8990    +  rep_origin     ori: high-copy-number ColE1/pMB1/pBR322/pUC origin of replication
   9105..9164    +  enhancer       CMV enhancer (fragment): human cytomegalovirus immediate early enhancer
