[The description below was written by a language model from this plasmid's Addgene catalogue record and pLannotate feature annotations shown in this document.]
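Description:
pStrep-7xEGFP-N1 is a mammalian expression plasmid built on the pEGFP-N1 backbone, about 9.2 kb in the sequenced record. It drives production of a Strep-tagged concatemer of seven EGFP units. It replicates in E. coli at high copy from a ColE1/pUC-type origin and also carries an f1 phage origin. A single NeoR/KanR (Tn5 aminoglycoside phosphotransferase) gene provides both selections. A bacterial bla-type promoter upstream of it gives kanamycin resistance in bacteria, and the adjacent SV40 enhancer/early promoter, with an HSV TK polyadenylation signal downstream, gives G418 resistance in transfected mammalian cells.

The expression cassette starts with the human CMV immediate-early enhancer and promoter, followed by a multiple cloning site. Next comes a Strep-Tag II coding sequence, which binds Strep-Tactin. Seven EGFP coding sequences then follow head to tail on the same strand, separated by short spacers of about 15 nt, and the cassette ends with an SV40 poly(A) signal. The small "large T antigen", "ble" and "bGH poly(A)" fragments in the feature table are short partial hits within backbone sequence and do not appear to be functional elements. The concatemer was inserted by restriction cloning, which destroyed the 5′ BspEI site and kept the 3′ NotI site. The depositor notes that the cloning site in the multimeric vectors differs from that in the monomeric 1xEGFP version.

The plasmid belongs to a toolkit of vectors, 1x through 12x, for expressing Strep-tagged EGFP concatemers in mammalian cells. The retained upstream cloning site and the N1 layout suggest that a gene of interest could be fused ahead of the tag and EGFP array. The record's only stated purpose, however, is expression of Strep-tagged 7xEGFP, a large fluorescent protein that can be captured through its tag.
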