Addgene plasmid #122494: pStrep-7xEGFP-N1
Purpose: Expression of Strep-tagged 7xEGFP
Depositing lab: Georg Mayr. Depositing organization: Universitaetsklinikum Hamburg-Eppendorf. Publication: A toolkit for expression of Strep-tagged enhanced green fluorescent protein concatemers in mammalian cells. Zweifel A, Giehler S, Nalaskowski MM. Anal Biochem. 2019 Sep 12:113430. doi: 10.1016/j.ab.2019.113430. PubMed 31521668.
Backbone
  Vector backbone: pEGFP-N1
  Vector type: Mammalian Expression
  Selectable markers: Neomycin (select with G418)
Growth in bacteria
  Bacterial resistance: Kanamycin, 50 μg/mL
  Growth temperature: 37°C
  Growth strain: DH5alpha
  Copy number: High Copy
Gene/Insert
  Gene/Insert name: Strep-tagged 7xEGFP
  Promoter: CMV
  Cloning method: Restriction Enzyme; 5′ cloning site BspEI (destroyed during cloning); 3′ cloning site NotI (not destroyed)
  Sequencing primers: 5′ AGCTGGTTTAGTGAACCGTCA
Terms and licenses: Academic/Nonprofit Terms; Industry Terms: Not Available to Industry
Depositor comments: Please note: The MCS of Strep-tagged multimeric EGFP vectors differs from the MCS of the Strep-tagged monomeric EGFP vector. pStrep-1xEGFP-N1: G CTA GCG CTA CCG GAC TCA GAT CTC GAG CTC AAG CTT CGA ATT CTG CAG TCG ACG GTA CCG CGG GCC CGG GAT CCA GCC ACC ATG AGC GCT TGG AGC CAC CCG CAG TTC GAA AAA CGG GAT CCA CCG GTC GCC ACC ATG GTG pStrep-2x/…/12xEGFP-N1: G CTA GCG CTA CCG GAC TCA GAT CTC GAG CTC AAG CTT GAA ATC GAA TTC CCG CGG GCC CGG GAT CCA GCC ACC ATG AGC GCT TGG AGC CAC CCG CAG TTC GAA AAA CGG GAT CCA CCG GTC GCC ACC ATG GTG
How to cite: pStrep-7xEGFP-N1 was a gift from Georg Mayr (Addgene plasmid # 122494 ; http://n2t.net/addgene:122494 ; RRID:Addgene_122494)
